Addgene plasmid #135739: PX458_ZNF331_1
Purpose: Encodes gRNA for 3' target of human ZNF331
Depositing lab: Richard M. Myers. Publication: CETCh-seq: CRISPR epitope tagging ChIP-seq of DNA-binding proteins. Savic D, Partridge EC, Newberry KM, Smith SB, Meadows SK, Roberts BS, Mackiewicz M, Mendenhall EM, Myers RM. Genome Res. 2015 Sep 9. 10.1101/gr.193540.115 PubMed 26355004.
Backbone
  Vector backbone: PX458
  Vector type: CRISPR
Growth in bacteria
  Bacterial resistance: Ampicillin, 100 μg/mL
  Growth temperature: 37°C
  Growth strain: DH5alpha
  Copy number: High Copy
Gene/Insert
  Gene/Insert name: ZNF331 gRNA
  gRNA/shRNA sequence: GCGGGCTACTGCGTTCAAA
  Species: H. sapiens (human)
  Entrez Gene: ZNF331 (a.k.a. RITA, ZNF361, ZNF463)
  Promoter: U6
  Cloning method: Restriction Enzyme; 5′ cloning site Unknown (unknown if destroyed)
Terms and licenses: Academic/Nonprofit Terms; Industry Terms: Not Available to Industry
How to cite: PX458_ZNF331_1 was a gift from Richard M. Myers (Addgene plasmid # 135739 ; http://n2t.net/addgene:135739 ; RRID:Addgene_135739)
