[The description below was written by a language model from this plasmid's Addgene catalogue record and pLannotate feature annotations shown in this document.]
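Description:
PX458_ZNF331_1 is an all-in-one CRISPR/Cas9 plasmid built on the PX458 backbone for transient expression in mammalian cells. It carries a single guide RNA directed against the 3′ end of the human ZNF331 gene (also known as RITA, ZNF361 or ZNF463). The guide is transcribed from the human U6 RNA polymerase III promoter and is fused to the Streptococcus pyogenes gRNA scaffold. The annotation also detects a second, partial scaffold fragment just downstream. The plasmid is propagated in E. coli as a high-copy construct through its ColE1/pUC-type origin, with selection by the ampicillin resistance gene (β-lactamase). An f1 phage origin, a single annotated AAV2 ITR and small remnants of pBR322 bom and rop sequences are also present as backbone elements.

The second expression unit is driven by a CBh-type hybrid promoter, made up of the CMV enhancer, a chicken β-actin promoter and a hybrid CBA/MVM intron. The promoter spans the numbering origin of the circular sequence, so it appears split in the feature table. It directs expression of S. pyogenes Cas9, which is annotated as adjoining N- and C-terminal portions that together form one continuous coding region. A nucleoplasmin nuclear localization signal follows Cas9, then EGFP, and the unit ends with the bovine growth hormone polyadenylation signal. The linker between Cas9 and EGFP is not annotated. EGFP allows transfected, Cas9-expressing cells to be identified or sorted.

According to the record, the plasmid belongs to a CRISPR epitope-tagging ChIP-seq (CETCh-seq) workflow. In that approach, a cut near the 3′ end of a DNA-binding protein gene presumably allows an epitope tag to be knocked in at the endogenous locus. The donor template is not part of this construct.
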