Features (pLannotate 1.2.2; 20 found; start..end, strand, type, name):
      1..92      +  promoter       chicken β-actin promoter (fragment): contains a 21-bp deletion relative to the standard chicken β-actin promoter
     93..320     +  intron         hybrid intron: hybrid between chicken β-actin (CBA) and minute virus of mice (MMV) introns (Gray et al., 2011)
    458..2059    +  CDS            Cas9(N): N-terminal portion of Streptococcus pyogenes Cas9 (Zetsche et al., 2015)
   2060..4558    +  CDS            Cas9(C): C-terminal portion of Streptococcus pyogenes Cas9 (Zetsche et al., 2015)
   4559..4606    +  CDS            nucleoplasmin NLS: bipartite nuclear localization signal from nucleoplasmin
   4676..5389    +  CDS            EGFP: EGFP is a basic (constitutively fluorescent) green fluorescent protein published in 1996, derived from Aequorea victoria. It is reported to be a rapidly-maturing weak dimer with moderate acid sensitivity.
   5423..5534    +  polyA_signal   bGH poly(A) signal: bovine growth hormone polyadenylation signal
   5639..5779    +  repeat_region  AAV2 ITR: inverted terminal repeat of adeno-associated virus serotype 2 inverted
   5784..5835    -  misc_feature   bom (fragment): basis of mobility region from pBR322
   5854..6309    +  rep_origin     f1 ori (sequence partly withheld): f1 bacteriophage origin of replication; arrow indicates direction of (+) strand synthesis
   6310..6359    -  misc_feature   bom (fragment): basis of mobility region from pBR322
   6461..6496    -  CDS            rop (fragment): Rop protein, which maintains plasmids at low copy number; rop
   6591..6695    +  promoter       AmpR promoter: bla
   6696..7556    +  CDS            AmpR: β-lactamase; bla; confers resistance to ampicillin, carbenicillin, and related antibiotics
   7727..8315    +  rep_origin     ori: high-copy-number ColE1/pMB1/pBR322/pUC origin of replication
   8377..8617    +  promoter       U6 promoter: RNA polymerase III promoter for human U6 snRNA
   8645..8720    +  misc_RNA       gRNA scaffold: guide RNA scaffold for the Streptococcus pyogenes CRISPR/Cas9 system
   8727..8770    +  misc_RNA       gRNA scaffold (fragment): guide RNA scaffold for the Streptococcus pyogenes CRISPR/Cas9 system
   8817..9102    +  enhancer       CMV enhancer: human cytomegalovirus immediate early enhancer; contains an 18-bp deletion relative to the standard CMV enhancer
   9104..9224    +  promoter       chicken β-actin promoter (fragment): contains a 21-bp deletion relative to the standard chicken β-actin promoter
>Addgene plasmid #135739 | PX458_ZNF331_1 | addgene full sequence | sequence record 270057 | Addgene NGS Result
CAGCCAATCAGAGCGGCGCGCTCCGAAAGTTTCCTTTTATGGCGAGGCGGCGGCGGCGGCGGCCCTATAA
AAAGCGAAGCGCGCGGCGGGCGGGAGTCGCTGCGCGCTGCCTTCGCCCCGTGCCCCGCTCCGCCGCCGCC
TCGCGCCGCCCGCCCCGGCTCTGACTGACCGCGTTACTCCCACAGGTGAGCGGGCGGGACGGCCCTTCTC
CTCCGGGCTGTAATTAGCTGAGCAAGAGGTAAGGGTTTAAGGGATGGTTGGTTGGTGGGGTATTAATGTT
TAATTACCTGGAGCACCTGCCTGAAATCACTTTTTTTCAGGTTGGACCGGTGCCACCATGGACTATAAGG
ACCACGACGGAGACTACAAGGATCATGATATTGATTACAAAGACGATGACGATAAGATGGCCCCAAAGAA
GAAGCGGAAGGTCGGTATCCACGGAGTCCCAGCAGCCGACAAGAAGTACAGCATCGGCCTGGACATCGGC
ACCAACTCTGTGGGCTGGGCCGTGATCACCGACGAGTACAAGGTGCCCAGCAAGAAATTCAAGGTGCTGG
GCAACACCGACCGGCACAGCATCAAGAAGAACCTGATCGGAGCCCTGCTGTTCGACAGCGGCGAAACAGC
CGAGGCCACCCGGCTGAAGAGAACCGCCAGAAGAAGATACACCAGACGGAAGAACCGGATCTGCTATCTG
CAAGAGATCTTCAGCAACGAGATGGCCAAGGTGGACGACAGCTTCTTCCACAGACTGGAAGAGTCCTTCC
TGGTGGAAGAGGATAAGAAGCACGAGCGGCACCCCATCTTCGGCAACATCGTGGACGAGGTGGCCTACCA
CGAGAAGTACCCCACCATCTACCACCTGAGAAAGAAACTGGTGGACAGCACCGACAAGGCCGACCTGCGG
CTGATCTATCTGGCCCTGGCCCACATGATCAAGTTCCGGGGCCACTTCCTGATCGAGGGCGACCTGAACC
CCGACAACAGCGACGTGGACAAGCTGTTCATCCAGCTGGTGCAGACCTACAACCAGCTGTTCGAGGAAAA
CCCCATCAACGCCAGCGGCGTGGACGCCAAGGCCATCCTGTCTGCCAGACTGAGCAAGAGCAGACGGCTG
GAAAATCTGATCGCCCAGCTGCCCGGCGAGAAGAAGAATGGCCTGTTCGGAAACCTGATTGCCCTGAGCC
TGGGCCTGACCCCCAACTTCAAGAGCAACTTCGACCTGGCCGAGGATGCCAAACTGCAGCTGAGCAAGGA
CACCTACGACGACGACCTGGACAACCTGCTGGCCCAGATCGGCGACCAGTACGCCGACCTGTTTCTGGCC
GCCAAGAACCTGTCCGACGCCATCCTGCTGAGCGACATCCTGAGAGTGAACACCGAGATCACCAAGGCCC
CCCTGAGCGCCTCTATGATCAAGAGATACGACGAGCACCACCAGGACCTGACCCTGCTGAAAGCTCTCGT
GCGGCAGCAGCTGCCTGAGAAGTACAAAGAGATTTTCTTCGACCAGAGCAAGAACGGCTACGCCGGCTAC
ATTGACGGCGGAGCCAGCCAGGAAGAGTTCTACAAGTTCATCAAGCCCATCCTGGAAAAGATGGACGGCA
CCGAGGAACTGCTCGTGAAGCTGAACAGAGAGGACCTGCTGCGGAAGCAGCGGACCTTCGACAACGGCAG
CATCCCCCACCAGATCCACCTGGGAGAGCTGCACGCCATTCTGCGGCGGCAGGAAGATTTTTACCCATTC
CTGAAGGACAACCGGGAAAAGATCGAGAAGATCCTGACCTTCCGCATCCCCTACTACGTGGGCCCTCTGG
CCAGGGGAAACAGCAGATTCGCCTGGATGACCAGAAAGAGCGAGGAAACCATCACCCCCTGGAACTTCGA
GGAAGTGGTGGACAAGGGCGCTTCCGCCCAGAGCTTCATCGAGCGGATGACCAACTTCGATAAGAACCTG
CCCAACGAGAAGGTGCTGCCCAAGCACAGCCTGCTGTACGAGTACTTCACCGTGTATAACGAGCTGACCA
AAGTGAAATACGTGACCGAGGGAATGAGAAAGCCCGCCTTCCTGAGCGGCGAGCAGAAAAAGGCCATCGT
GGACCTGCTGTTCAAGACCAACCGGAAAGTGACCGTGAAGCAGCTGAAAGAGGACTACTTCAAGAAAATC
GAGTGCTTCGACTCCGTGGAAATCTCCGGCGTGGAAGATCGGTTCAACGCCTCCCTGGGCACATACCACG
ATCTGCTGAAAATTATCAAGGACAAGGACTTCCTGGACAATGAGGAAAACGAGGACATTCTGGAAGATAT
CGTGCTGACCCTGACACTGTTTGAGGACAGAGAGATGATCGAGGAACGGCTGAAAACCTATGCCCACCTG
TTCGACGACAAAGTGATGAAGCAGCTGAAGCGGCGGAGATACACCGGCTGGGGCAGGCTGAGCCGGAAGC
TGATCAACGGCATCCGGGACAAGCAGTCCGGCAAGACAATCCTGGATTTCCTGAAGTCCGACGGCTTCGC
CAACAGAAACTTCATGCAGCTGATCCACGACGACAGCCTGACCTTTAAAGAGGACATCCAGAAAGCCCAG
GTGTCCGGCCAGGGCGATAGCCTGCACGAGCACATTGCCAATCTGGCCGGCAGCCCCGCCATTAAGAAGG
GCATCCTGCAGACAGTGAAGGTGGTGGACGAGCTCGTGAAAGTGATGGGCCGGCACAAGCCCGAGAACAT
CGTGATCGAAATGGCCAGAGAGAACCAGACCACCCAGAAGGGACAGAAGAACAGCCGCGAGAGAATGAAG
CGGATCGAAGAGGGCATCAAAGAGCTGGGCAGCCAGATCCTGAAAGAACACCCCGTGGAAAACACCCAGC
TGCAGAACGAGAAGCTGTACCTGTACTACCTGCAGAATGGGCGGGATATGTACGTGGACCAGGAACTGGA
CATCAACCGGCTGTCCGACTACGATGTGGACCATATCGTGCCTCAGAGCTTTCTGAAGGACGACTCCATC
GACAACAAGGTGCTGACCAGAAGCGACAAGAACCGGGGCAAGAGCGACAACGTGCCCTCCGAAGAGGTCG
TGAAGAAGATGAAGAACTACTGGCGGCAGCTGCTGAACGCCAAGCTGATTACCCAGAGAAAGTTCGACAA
TCTGACCAAGGCCGAGAGAGGCGGCCTGAGCGAACTGGATAAGGCCGGCTTCATCAAGAGACAGCTGGTG
GAAACCCGGCAGATCACAAAGCACGTGGCACAGATCCTGGACTCCCGGATGAACACTAAGTACGACGAGA
ATGACAAGCTGATCCGGGAAGTGAAAGTGATCACCCTGAAGTCCAAGCTGGTGTCCGATTTCCGGAAGGA
TTTCCAGTTTTACAAAGTGCGCGAGATCAACAACTACCACCACGCCCACGACGCCTACCTGAACGCCGTC
GTGGGAACCGCCCTGATCAAAAAGTACCCTAAGCTGGAAAGCGAGTTCGTGTACGGCGACTACAAGGTGT
ACGACGTGCGGAAGATGATCGCCAAGAGCGAGCAGGAAATCGGCAAGGCTACCGCCAAGTACTTCTTCTA
CAGCAACATCATGAACTTTTTCAAGACCGAGATTACCCTGGCCAACGGCGAGATCCGGAAGCGGCCTCTG
ATCGAGACAAACGGCGAAACCGGGGAGATCGTGTGGGATAAGGGCCGGGATTTTGCCACCGTGCGGAAAG
TGCTGAGCATGCCCCAAGTGAATATCGTGAAAAAGACCGAGGTGCAGACAGGCGGCTTCAGCAAAGAGTC
TATCCTGCCCAAGAGGAACAGCGATAAGCTGATCGCCAGAAAGAAGGACTGGGACCCTAAGAAGTACGGC
GGCTTCGACAGCCCCACCGTGGCCTATTCTGTGCTGGTGGTGGCCAAAGTGGAAAAGGGCAAGTCCAAGA
AACTGAAGAGTGTGAAAGAGCTGCTGGGGATCACCATCATGGAAAGAAGCAGCTTCGAGAAGAATCCCAT
CGACTTTCTGGAAGCCAAGGGCTACAAAGAAGTGAAAAAGGACCTGATCATCAAGCTGCCTAAGTACTCC
CTGTTCGAGCTGGAAAACGGCCGGAAGAGAATGCTGGCCTCTGCCGGCGAACTGCAGAAGGGAAACGAAC
TGGCCCTGCCCTCCAAATATGTGAACTTCCTGTACCTGGCCAGCCACTATGAGAAGCTGAAGGGCTCCCC
CGAGGATAATGAGCAGAAACAGCTGTTTGTGGAACAGCACAAGCACTACCTGGACGAGATCATCGAGCAG
ATCAGCGAGTTCTCCAAGAGAGTGATCCTGGCCGACGCTAATCTGGACAAAGTGCTGTCCGCCTACAACA
AGCACCGGGATAAGCCCATCAGAGAGCAGGCCGAGAATATCATCCACCTGTTTACCCTGACCAATCTGGG
AGCCCCTGCCGCCTTCAAGTACTTTGACACCACCATCGACCGGAAGAGGTACACCAGCACCAAAGAGGTG
CTGGACGCCACCCTGATCCACCAGAGCATCACCGGCCTGTACGAGACACGGATCGACCTGTCTCAGCTGG
GAGGCGACAAAAGGCCGGCGGCCACGAAAAAGGCCGGCCAGGCAAAAAAGAAAAAGGAATTCGGCAGTGG
AGAGGGCAGAGGAAGTCTGCTAACATGCGGTGACGTCGAGGAGAATCCTGGCCCAGTGAGCAAGGGCGAG
GAGCTGTTCACCGGGGTGGTGCCCATCCTGGTCGAGCTGGACGGCGACGTAAACGGCCACAAGTTCAGCG
TGTCCGGCGAGGGCGAGGGCGATGCCACCTACGGCAAGCTGACCCTGAAGTTCATCTGCACCACCGGCAA
GCTGCCCGTGCCCTGGCCCACCCTCGTGACCACCCTGACCTACGGCGTGCAGTGCTTCAGCCGCTACCCC
GACCACATGAAGCAGCACGACTTCTTCAAGTCCGCCATGCCCGAAGGCTACGTCCAGGAGCGCACCATCT
TCTTCAAGGACGACGGCAACTACAAGACCCGCGCCGAGGTGAAGTTCGAGGGCGACACCCTGGTGAACCG
CATCGAGCTGAAGGGCATCGACTTCAAGGAGGACGGCAACATCCTGGGGCACAAGCTGGAGTACAACTAC
AACAGCCACAACGTCTATATCATGGCCGACAAGCAGAAGAACGGCATCAAGGTGAACTTCAAGATCCGCC
ACAACATCGAGGACGGCAGCGTGCAGCTCGCCGACCACTACCAGCAGAACACCCCCATCGGCGACGGCCC
CGTGCTGCTGCCCGACAACCACTACCTGAGCACCCAGTCCGCCCTGAGCAAAGACCCCAACGAGAAGCGC
GATCACATGGTCCTGCTGGAGTTCGTGACCGCCGCCGGGATCACTCTCGGCATGGACGAGCTGTACAAGG
AATTCTAACTAGAGCTCGCTGATCAGCCTCGACTGTGCCTTCTAGTTGCCAGCCATCTGTTGTTTGCCCC
TCCCCCGTGCCTTCCTTGACCCTGGAAGGTGCCACTCCCACTGTCCTTTCCTAATAAAATGAGGAAATTG
CATCGCATTGTCTGAGTAGGTGTCATTCTATTCTGGGGGGTGGGGTGGGGCAGGACAGCAAGGGGGAGGA
TTGGGAAGAGAATAGCAGGCATGCTGGGGAGCGGCCGCAGGAACCCCTAGTGATGGAGTTGGCCACTCCC
TCTCTGCGCGCTCGCTCGCTCACTGAGGCCGGGCGACCAAAGGTCGCCCGACGCCCGGGCTTTGCCCGGG
CGGCCTCAGTGAGCGAGCGAGCGCGCAGCTGCCTGCAGGGGCGCCTGATGCGGTATTTTCTCCTTACGCA
TCTGTGCGGTATTTCACACCGCATA
[95 nt withheld, positions 5836-5930]
T
[46 nt withheld, positions 5932-5977]
C
[141 nt withheld, positions 5979-6119]
CCTTTGACGTTGGAGTCCACGTTCTTT
[37 nt withheld, positions 6147-6183]
ACTCTATCTCGGGCTATTCTTTTGATTTATAAGGGATTTTGCCGATTTCGGTCTATTGGTTAAAAAATGA
GCTGATTTAACAAAAATTTAACGCGAATTTTAACAAAATATTAACGTTTACAATTTTATGGTGCACTCTC
AGTACAATCTGCTCTGATGCCGCATAGTTAAGCCAGCCCCGACACCCGCCAACACCCGCTGACGCGCCCT
GACGGGCTTGTCTGCTCCCGGCATCCGCTTACAGACAAGCTGTGACCGTCTCCGGGAGCTGCATGTGTCA
GAGGTTTTCACCGTCATCACCGAAACGCGCGAGACGAAAGGGCCTCGTGATACGCCTATTTTTATAGGTT
AATGTCATGATAATAATGGTTTCTTAGACGTCAGGTGGCACTTTTCGGGGAAATGTGCGCGGAACCCCTA
TTTGTTTATTTTTCTAAATACATTCAAATATGTATCCGCTCATGAGACAATAACCCTGATAAATGCTTCA
ATAATATTGAAAAAGGAAGAGTATGAGTATTCAACATTTCCGTGTCGCCCTTATTCCCTTTTTTGCGGCA
TTTTGCCTTCCTGTTTTTGCTCACCCAGAAACGCTGGTGAAAGTAAAAGATGCTGAAGATCAGTTGGGTG
CACGAGTGGGTTACATCGAACTGGATCTCAACAGCGGTAAGATCCTTGAGAGTTTTCGCCCCGAAGAACG
TTTTCCAATGATGAGCACTTTTAAAGTTCTGCTATGTGGCGCGGTATTATCCCGTATTGACGCCGGGCAA
GAGCAACTCGGTCGCCGCATACACTATTCTCAGAATGACTTGGTTGAGTACTCACCAGTCACAGAAAAGC
ATCTTACGGATGGCATGACAGTAAGAGAATTATGCAGTGCTGCCATAACCATGAGTGATAACACTGCGGC
CAACTTACTTCTGACAACGATCGGAGGACCGAAGGAGCTAACCGCTTTTTTGCACAACATGGGGGATCAT
GTAACTCGCCTTGATCGTTGGGAACCGGAGCTGAATGAAGCCATACCAAACGACGAGCGTGACACCACGA
TGCCTGTAGCAATGGCAACAACGTTGCGCAAACTATTAACTGGCGAACTACTTACTCTAGCTTCCCGGCA
ACAATTAATAGACTGGATGGAGGCGGATAAAGTTGCAGGACCACTTCTGCGCTCGGCCCTTCCGGCTGGC
TGGTTTATTGCTGATAAATCTGGAGCCGGTGAGCGTGGAAGCCGCGGTATCATTGCAGCACTGGGGCCAG
ATGGTAAGCCCTCCCGTATCGTAGTTATCTACACGACGGGGAGTCAGGCAACTATGGATGAACGAAATAG
ACAGATCGCTGAGATAGGTGCCTCACTGATTAAGCATTGGTAACTGTCAGACCAAGTTTACTCATATATA
CTTTAGATTGATTTAAAACTTCATTTTTAATTTAAAAGGATCTAGGTGAAGATCCTTTTTGATAATCTCA
TGACCAAAATCCCTTAACGTGAGTTTTCGTTCCACTGAGCGTCAGACCCCGTAGAAAAGATCAAAGGATC
TTCTTGAGATCCTTTTTTTCTGCGCGTAATCTGCTGCTTGCAAACAAAAAAACCACCGCTACCAGCGGTG
GTTTGTTTGCCGGATCAAGAGCTACCAACTCTTTTTCCGAAGGTAACTGGCTTCAGCAGAGCGCAGATAC
CAAATACTGTTCTTCTAGTGTAGCCGTAGTTAGGCCACCACTTCAAGAACTCTGTAGCACCGCCTACATA
CCTCGCTCTGCTAATCCTGTTACCAGTGGCTGCTGCCAGTGGCGATAAGTCGTGTCTTACCGGGTTGGAC
TCAAGACGATAGTTACCGGATAAGGCGCAGCGGTCGGGCTGAACGGGGGGTTCGTGCACACAGCCCAGCT
TGGAGCGAACGACCTACACCGAACTGAGATACCTACAGCGTGAGCTATGAGAAAGCGCCACGCTTCCCGA
AGGGAGAAAGGCGGACAGGTATCCGGTAAGCGGCAGGGTCGGAACAGGAGAGCGCACGAGGGAGCTTCCA
GGGGGAAACGCCTGGTATCTTTATAGTCCTGTCGGGTTTCGCCACCTCTGACTTGAGCGTCGATTTTTGT
GATGCTCGTCAGGGGGGCGGAGCCTATGGAAAAACGCCAGCAACGCGGCCTTTTTACGGTTCCTGGCCTT
TTGCTGGCCTTTTGCTCACATGTGAGGGCCTATTTCCCATGATTCCTTCATATTTGCATATACGATACAA
GGCTGTTAGAGAGATAATTGGAATTAATTTGACTGTAAACACAAAGATATTAGTACAAAATACGTGACGT
AGAAAGTAATAATTTCTTGGGTAGTTTGCAGTTTTAAAATTATGTTTTAAAATGGACTATCATATGCTTA
CCGTAACTTGAAAGTATTTCGATTTCTTGGCTTTATATATCTTGTGGAAAGGACGAAACACCGCGGGCTA
CTGCGTTCAAAGTTTTAGAGCTAGAAATAGCAAGTTAAAATAAGGCTAGTCCGTTATCAACTTGAAAAAG
TGGCACCGAGTCGGTGCTTTTTTGTTTTAGAGCTAGAAATAGCAAGTTAAAATAAGGCTAGTCCGTTTTT
AGCGCGTGCGCCAATTCTGCAGACAAATGGCTCTAGAGGTACCCGTTACATAACTTACGGTAAATGGCCC
GCCTGGCTGACCGCCCAACGACCCCCGCCCATTGACGTCAATAGTAACGCCAATAGGGACTTTCCATTGA
CGTCAATGGGTGGAGTATTTACGGTAAACTGCCCACTTGGCAGTACATCAAGTGTATCATATGCCAAGTA
CGCCCCCTATTGACGTCAATGACGGTAAATGGCCCGCCTGGCATTGTGCCCAGTACATGACCTTATGGGA
CTTTCCTACTTGGCAGTACATCTACGTATTAGTCATCGCTATTACCATGGTCGAGGTGAGCCCCACGTTC
TGCTTCACTCTCCCCATCTCCCCCCCCTCCCCACCCCCAATTTTGTATTTATTTATTTTTTAATTATTTT
GTGCAGCGATGGGGGCGGGGGGGGGGGGGGGCGCGCGCCRGGGGGGGGGGGGGGGGGGGGGGGGGGGGGG
GGGGSGRGGSGGRGRGGKGSGGCGG
